Addgene plasmid #113868: pMuLE_ENTR_CBF-GLuc_L3-L2
Purpose: Single pathway reporter; notch promoter-driven expression of secreted Gaussia luciferase; MultiSite Gateway entry vector.
Depositing lab: Manfred Ogris. Depositing organization: University of Vienna. Publication: Luminescent and fluorescent triple reporter plasmid constructs for Wnt, Hedgehog and Notch pathway. Maier J, Elmenofi S, Taschauer A, Anton M, Sami H, Ogris M. PLoS One. 2019 Dec 20;14(12):e0226570. doi: 10.1371/journal.pone.0226570. eCollection 2019. PubMed 31860685.
Backbone
  Vector backbone: pMuLE ENTR MCS L3-L2
  Backbone size w/o insert (bp): 2665
  Total vector size (bp): 3644
  Vector type: Mammalian Expression ; MuLE Gateway Entry Vector
Growth in bacteria
  Bacterial resistance: Kanamycin, 50 μg/mL
  Growth temperature: 37°C
  Growth strain: DH5alpha
  Copy number: High Copy
Gene/Insert 1
  Gene/Insert name: CBF (notch dependent promoter) (alt name: CBFRE)
  Insert size (bp): 416
  Cloning method: Restriction Enzyme; 5′ cloning site EcoRI (not destroyed); 3′ cloning site HindIII (not destroyed)
  Sequencing primers: 5′ M13
Gene/Insert 2
  Gene/Insert name: GLuc (alt name: Gaussia Luciferase)
  Insert size (bp): 596
  Cloning method: Restriction Enzyme; 5′ cloning site HindIII (not destroyed); 3′ cloning site XhoI (not destroyed)
  Sequencing primers: 5′ M13
Resource information
  A portion of this plasmid was derived from a plasmid made by: pCMV-Gluc (N8081S), was acquired from New England Biolabs. CBF:H2B-Venus was a gift from Anna-Katerina Hadjantonakis (Addgene plasmid # 44211). Backbone is included in the MuLE kit, which was a gift from Ian Frew (Addgene kit #1000000060).
Terms and licenses: Academic/Nonprofit Terms; Industry Terms: Not Available to Industry
How to cite: pMuLE_ENTR_CBF-GLuc_L3-L2 was a gift from Manfred Ogris (Addgene plasmid # 113868 ; http://n2t.net/addgene:113868 ; RRID:Addgene_113868)
