[The description below was written by a language model from this plasmid's Addgene catalogue record and pLannotate feature annotations shown in this document.]
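Description:
pMuLE_ENTR_CBF-GLuc_L3-L2 is a 3.6 kb MultiSite Gateway entry vector from the MuLE (multiple lentiviral expression) system, built on the pMuLE ENTR MCS L3-L2 backbone. It is maintained in E. coli through a high-copy ColE1/pUC-type origin and selected with kanamycin via an aph(3')-Ia resistance gene. As is typical of Gateway entry backbones, rrnB T1 and T2 terminators lie upstream of the recombination cassette to shield it from read-through transcription. Short lacI and lacZα fragments and a T7 promoter are backbone remnants.

The payload sits between attL3 and attL2 sites and is a single-pathway Notch reporter. A CBF responsive element (CBFRE, about 416 bp), derived from a previously described CBF:H2B-Venus reporter plasmid, was cloned EcoRI–HindIII. It is followed by a HindIII–XhoI fragment encoding human codon-optimised secreted Gaussia luciferase taken from a commercial pCMV-GLuc plasmid. The automated annotation does not label the CBF binding sites themselves. It does detect an SV40 early promoter segment, spanning the sequence origin, immediately upstream of the luciferase reading frame. This segment presumably serves as the basal promoter portion of the Notch-responsive element, although the record does not say so explicitly. No polyadenylation signal is annotated within the cassette.

Because the luciferase is secreted, Notch/CBF-dependent transcription can be read out from culture medium without lysing cells. The attL3/attL2 flanks fix the module's position and orientation in an LR Clonase reaction that combines it with other MuLE entry modules in a destination vector. The associated publication used this approach to assemble luminescent and fluorescent triple reporter constructs for the Wnt, Hedgehog and Notch pathways.
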