Features (pLannotate 1.2.2; 12 found; start..end, strand, type, name):
    154..190     +  misc_feature   MCS (fragment): multiple cloning site
    216..773     +  CDS            hGLuc: secreted Gaussia luciferase human codon-optimized
    802..901     -  protein_bind   attL2: mutant version of attL; recombination site for the Gateway® LR reaction LR Clonase™
    932..950     -  promoter       T7 promoter: promoter for bacteriophage T7 RNA polymerase
   1084..1893    +  CDS            KanR: aminoglycoside phosphotransferase; aph(3')-Ia; confers resistance to kanamycin in bacteria or G418 (Geneticin®) in eukaryotes
   2040..2628    +  rep_origin     ori: high-copy-number ColE1/pMB1/pBR322/pUC origin of replication
   2811..2903    +  CDS            lacI (fragment): lac repressor; lacI; The lac repressor binds to the lac operator to inhibit transcription in E. coli. This inhibition can be relieved by adding lactose or isopropyl-β-D-thiogalactopyranoside (IPTG).
   2958..2985    -  terminator     rrnB T2 terminator: transcription terminator T2 from the E. coli rrnB gene
   3117..3160    +  terminator     rrnB T1 terminator: Escherichia coli rrnB; transcription terminator T1 from the E. coli rrnB gene
   3207..3243    -  CDS            lacZα (fragment): LacZα fragment of β-galactosidase; lacZ fragment
   3260..3355    +  protein_bind   attL3: mutant version of attL; recombination site for the Gateway® LR reaction LR Clonase™
   3595..147     +  promoter       SV40 promoter (across the origin): SV40 early promoter
>Addgene plasmid #113868 | pMuLE_ENTR_CBF-GLuc_L3-L2 | addgene full sequence | sequence record 328797 | Addgene NGS Result
CCGCCCCTAACTCCGCCCAGTTCCGCCCATTCTCCGCCCCATGGCTGACTAATTTTTTTTATTTATGCAG
AGGCCGAGGCCGCCTCGGCCTCTGAGCTATTCCAGAAGTAGTGAGGAGGCTTTTTTGGAGGCCTAGGCTT
TTGCAAAAAGCTGGCTAGCGCTACCGGACTCAGATCTCGAGCTCAAGCTTGGTACCGAGCTCGGATCCAG
CCACCATGGGAGTCAAAGTTCTGTTTGCCCTGATCTGCATCGCTGTGGCCGAGGCCAAGCCCACCGAGAA
CAACGAAGACTTCAACATCGTGGCCGTGGCCAGCAACTTCGCGACCACGGATCTCGATGCTGACCGCGGG
AAGTTGCCCGGCAAGAAGCTGCCGCTGGAGGTGCTCAAAGAGATGGAAGCCAATGCCCGGAAAGCTGGCT
GCACCAGGGGCTGTCTGATCTGCCTGTCCCACATCAAGTGCACGCCCAAGATGAAGAAGTTCATCCCAGG
ACGCTGCCACACCTACGAAGGCGACAAAGAGTCCGCACAGGGCGGCATAGGCGAGGCGATCGTCGACATT
CCTGAGATTCCTGGGTTCAAGGACTTGGAGCCCATGGAGCAGTTCATCGCACAGGTCGATCTGTGTGTGG
ACTGCACAACTGGCTGCCTCAAAGGGCTTGCCAACGTGCAGTGTTCTGACCTGCTCAAGAAGTGGCTGCC
GCAACGCTGTGCGACCTTTGCCAGCAAGATCCAGGGCCAGGTGGACAAGATCAAGGGGGCCGGTGGTGAC
TAAGCGGCCGCTCGAGCATGCATCTAGAGGTACCCAGCTTTCTTGTACAAAGTTGGCATTATAAGAAAGC
ATTGCTTATCAATTTGTTGCAACGAACAGGTCACTATCAGTCAAAATAAAATCATTATTTGCCATCCAGC
TGCAGGGCGGCCGCGATATCCCCTATAGTGAGTCGTATTACATGGTCATAGCTGTTTCCTGGCAGCTCTG
GCCCGTGTCTCAAAATCTCTGATGTTACATTGCACAAGATAAAAATATATCATCATGAACAATAAAACTG
TCTGCTTACATAAACAGTAATACAAGGGGTGTTATGAGCCATATTCAACGGGAAACGTCGAGGCCGCGAT
TAAATTCCAACATGGATGCTGATTTATATGGGTATAAATGGGCTCGCGATAATGTCGGGCAATCAGGTGC
GACAATCTATCGCTTGTATGGGAAGCCCGATGCGCCAGAGTTGTTTCTGAAACATGGCAAAGGTAGCGTT
GCCAATGATGTTACAGATGAGATGGTCAGACTAAACTGGCTGACGGAATTTATGCCTCTTCCGACCATCA
AGCATTTTATCCGTACTCCTGATGATGCATGGTTACTCACCACTGCGATCCCCGGAAAAACAGCATTCCA
GGTATTAGAAGAATATCCTGATTCAGGTGAAAATATTGTTGATGCGCTGGCAGTGTTCCTGCGCCGGTTG
CATTCGATTCCTGTTTGTAATTGTCCTTTTAACAGCGATCGCGTATTTCGTCTCGCTCAGGCGCAATCAC
GAATGAATAACGGTTTGGTTGATGCGAGTGATTTTGATGACGAGCGTAATGGCTGGCCTGTTGAACAAGT
CTGGAAAGAAATGCATAAACTTTTGCCATTCTCACCGGATTCAGTCGTCACTCATGGTGATTTCTCACTT
GATAACCTTATTTTTGACGAGGGGAAATTAATAGGTTGTATTGATGTTGGACGAGTCGGAATCGCAGACC
GATACCAGGATCTTGCCATCCTATGGAACTGCCTCGGTGAGTTTTCTCCTTCATTACAGAAACGGCTTTT
TCAAAAATATGGTATTGATAATCCTGATATGAATAAATTGCAGTTTCATTTGATGCTCGATGAGTTTTTC
TAATCAGAATTGGTTAATTGGTTGTAACACTGGCAGAGCATTACGCTGACTTGACGGGACGGCGCAAGCT
CATGACCAAAATCCCTTAACGTGAGTTACGCGTCGTTCCACTGAGCGTCAGACCCCGTAGAAAAGATCAA
AGGATCTTCTTGAGATCCTTTTTTTCTGCGCGTAATCTGCTGCTTGCAAACAAAAAAACCACCGCTACCA
GCGGTGGTTTGTTTGCCGGATCAAGAGCTACCAACTCTTTTTCCGAAGGTAACTGGCTTCAGCAGAGCGC
AGATACCAAATACTGTTCTTCTAGTGTAGCCGTAGTTAGGCCACCACTTCAAGAACTCTGTAGCACCGCC
TACATACCTCGCTCTGCTAATCCTGTTACCAGTGGCTGCTGCCAGTGGCGATAAGTCGTGTCTTACCGGG
TTGGACTCAAGACGATAGTTACCGGATAAGGCGCAGCGGTCGGGCTGAACGGGGGGTTCGTGCACACAGC
CCAGCTTGGAGCGAACGACCTACACCGAACTGAGATACCTACAGCGTGAGCTATGAGAAAGCGCCACGCT
TCCCGAAGGGAGAAAGGCGGACAGGTATCCGGTAAGCGGCAGGGTCGGAACAGGAGAGCGCACGAGGGAG
CTTCCAGGGGGAAACGCCTGGTATCTTTATAGTCCTGTCGGGTTTCGCCACCTCTGACTTGAGCGTCGAT
TTTTGTGATGCTCGTCAGGGGGGCGGAGCCTATGGAAAAACGCCAGCAACGCGGCCTTTTTACGGTTCCT
GGCCTTTTGCTGGCCTTTTGCTCACATGTTCTTTCCTGCGTTATCCCCTGATTCTGTGGATAACCGTATT
ACCGCCTTTGAGTGAGCTGATACCGCTCGCCGCAGCCGAACGACCGAGCGCAGCGAGTCAGTGAGCGAGG
AAGCGGAAGAGCGCCCAATACGCAAACCGCCTCTCCCCGCGCGTTGGCCGATTCATTAATGCAGCTGGCA
CGACAGGTTTCCCGACTGGAAAGCGGGCAGTGAGCGCAACGCAATTAATACGCGTACCGCTAGCCAGGAA
GAGTTTGTAGAAACGCAAAAAGGCCATCCGTCAGGATGGCCTTCTGCTTAGTTTGATGCCTGGCAGTTTA
TGGCGGGCGTCCTGCCCGCCACCCTCCGGGCCGTTGCTTCACAACGTTCAAATCCGCTCCCGGCGGATTT
GTCCTACTCAGGAGAGCGTTCACCGACAAACAACAGATAAAACGAAAGGCCCAGTCTTCCGACTGAGCCT
TTCGTTTTATTTGATGCCTGGCAGTTCCCTACTCTCGCGTTAACGCTAGCATGGATGTTTTCCCAGTCAC
GACGTTGTAAAACGACGGCCAGTCTTAAGCTCGGGCCCCAAATAATGATTTTATTTTGACTGATAGTGAC
CTGTTCGTTGCAACAAATTGATGAGCAATGCTTTTTTATAATGCCAACTTTGTATAATAAAGTTGGGAGA
CCCAAGCTTGGTACCGAGCTCGGATCCACTAGTAACGGCCGCCAGTGTGCTGGAATTCGTATTACCGCCA
TGCATTAGTTATTAATCGAGATCTGGTGTAAACACGCCGTGGGAAAAAATTTATGGATCTGGAGTAACAC
GCCGTGGGAAAAAATTTATGGATCTGGAGTAACACGCCGTGGGAAAAAATTTATGGATCTGGAGTAACAC
GCCGTGGGAAAAAATTTATGGATCTGCATCTCAATTAGTCAGCAACCATAGTCCCGCCCCTAACTCCGCC
CATC
